Addgene plasmid #161816: pCMV-ABE-P48R
Purpose: Expresses ABE-P48R in mammalian cells
Depositing lab: Sangsu Bae. Depositing organization: Hanyang University.
Backbone
  Vector backbone: pCMV
  Vector type: Mammalian Expression, CRISPR
Growth in bacteria
  Bacterial resistance: Ampicillin, 100 μg/mL
  Growth temperature: 37°C
  Growth strain: DH5alpha
  Copy number: High Copy
Gene/Insert
  Gene/Insert name: bpNLS-TadA7.10(P48R)-32AA linker-hSpCas9n(D10A)-bpNLS-P2A-EGFP-NLS (alt name: ABE-P48R)
  Species: H. sapiens (human)
  Insert size (bp): 5624
  Mutation: D10A in S. pyogenes Cas9, TadA mutations described in manuscript
  Cloning method: Gibson Cloning
  Sequencing primers: 5′ unknown
Terms and licenses: Academic/Nonprofit Terms; Industry Terms: Not Available to Industry
How to cite: pCMV-ABE-P48R was a gift from Sangsu Bae (Addgene plasmid # 161816 ; http://n2t.net/addgene:161816 ; RRID:Addgene_161816)
