[The description below was written by a language model from this plasmid's Addgene catalogue record and pLannotate feature annotations shown in this document.]
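Description:
pCMV-ABE-P48R is a 9,033-nt mammalian expression plasmid on a pCMV backbone that produces an adenine base editor variant, ABE-P48R, for CRISPR-based genome editing in mammalian cells. It is propagated in E. coli through a high-copy ColE1/pUC-type origin and selected with ampicillin via the β-lactamase gene and its native promoter. Short remnants of lac regulatory elements, a lacI fragment, a pBluescript polylinker fragment, an SV40 promoter fragment and a bom fragment are also annotated in the backbone and appear to be cloning vestiges rather than functional parts. No mammalian selection marker is annotated.

The payload, recorded as about 5.6 kb, is a single open reading frame driven by the human cytomegalovirus immediate-early enhancer and promoter and terminated by the bovine growth hormone polyadenylation signal. A T7 promoter sits just upstream of the coding region and could support in vitro transcription. According to the record, the fusion reads bipartite NLS, the evolved E. coli tRNA adenosine deaminase TadA7.10 carrying a P48R substitution, a 32-amino-acid linker, human codon-optimised S. pyogenes Cas9 nickase (D10A), a second bipartite NLS, then a P2A peptide and EGFP with an NLS. The automated annotation splits Cas9 into N- and C-terminal segments and labels the first as dCas9, but the catalogue describes a contiguous D10A nickase. The deaminase acts on the DNA strand displaced by guide RNA binding while the nickase cuts the opposite strand. P2A ribosomal skipping releases nuclear EGFP as a separate protein, which marks transfected cells. No guide RNA cassette is annotated, so a guide must be supplied separately. The functional consequences of P48R and the other TadA mutations are not described in the record, which defers to the associated manuscript.
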