Features (pLannotate 1.2.2; 18 found; start..end, strand, type, name):
     55..434     +  enhancer       CMV enhancer: human cytomegalovirus immediate early enhancer
    435..638     +  promoter       CMV promoter: human cytomegalovirus (CMV) immediate early promoter
    680..698     +  promoter       T7 promoter: promoter for bacteriophage T7 RNA polymerase
    769..1263    +  CDS            tadA: TADA_ECOLI - Also known as yfhC. Experimental evidence at protein level: Swiss-Prot protein existence level 1. Catalyzes the deamination of adenosine to inosine at the wobble position 34 of tRNA(Arg2). Essential for cell viability. From Escherichia coli (strain K12).
   1363..2964    +  CDS            dCas9(N): N-terminal portion of catalytically inactive Streptococcus pyogenes dCas9 carrying the D10A mutation (Zetsche et al., 2015)
   2965..5459    +  CDS            Cas9(C) (fragment): C-terminal portion of Streptococcus pyogenes Cas9 (Zetsche et al., 2015)
   5593..6309    +  CDS            EGFP: EGFP is a basic (constitutively fluorescent) green fluorescent protein published in 1996, derived from Aequorea victoria. It is reported to be a rapidly-maturing weak dimer with moderate acid sensitivity.
   6397..6621    +  polyA_signal   bGH poly(A) signal: bovine growth hormone polyadenylation signal
   6625..6646    +  promoter       SV40 promoter (fragment): SV40 enhancer and early promoter
   6651..6667    +  misc_feature   MCS (fragment): pBluescript multiple cloning site
   6716..6732    -  protein_bind   lac operator: The lac repressor binds to the lac operator to inhibit transcription in E. coli. This inhibition can be relieved by adding lactose or isopropyl-β-D-thiogalactopyranoside (IPTG). lac repressor encoded by lacI
   6740..6770    -  promoter       lac promoter: promoter for the E. coli lac operon
   6785..6806    -  protein_bind   CAP binding site: CAP binding activates transcription in the presence of cAMP. E. coli catabolite activator protein
   6819..6911    -  CDS            lacI (fragment): lac repressor; lacI; The lac repressor binds to the lac operator to inhibit transcription in E. coli. This inhibition can be relieved by adding lactose or isopropyl-β-D-thiogalactopyranoside (IPTG).
   7094..7682    -  rep_origin     ori: high-copy-number ColE1/pMB1/pBR322/pUC origin of replication
   7853..8713    -  CDS            AmpR: β-lactamase; bla; confers resistance to ampicillin, carbenicillin, and related antibiotics
   8714..8818    -  promoter       AmpR promoter: bla
   8889..8933    -  misc_feature   bom (fragment): basis of mobility region from pBR322
>Addgene plasmid #161816 | pCMV-ABE-P48R | addgene full sequence | sequence record 320046 | Addgene NGS Result
TTAGGGTTAGGCGTTTTGCGCTGCTTCGCGATGTACGGGCCAGATATACGCGTTGACATTGATTATTGAC
TAGTTATTAATAGTAATCAATTACGGGGTCATTAGTTCATAGCCCATATATGGAGTTCCGCGTTACATAA
CTTACGGTAAATGGCCCGCCTGGCTGACCGCCCAACGACCCCCGCCCATTGACGTCAATAATGACGTATG
TTCCCATAGTAACGCCAATAGGGACTTTCCATTGACGTCAATGGGTGGAGTATTTACGGTAAACTGCCCA
CTTGGCAGTACATCAAGTGTATCATATGCCAAGTACGCCCCCTATTGACGTCAATGACGGTAAATGGCCC
GCCTGGCATTATGCCCAGTACATGACCTTATGGGACTTTCCTACTTGGCAGTACATCTACGTATTAGTCA
TCGCTATTACCATGGTGATGCGGTTTTGGCAGTACATCAATGGGCGTGGATAGCGGTTTGACTCACGGGG
ATTTCCAAGTCTCCACCCCATTGACGTCAATGGGAGTTTGTTTTGGCACCAAAATCAACGGGACTTTCCA
AAATGTCGTAACAACTCCGCCCCATTGACGCAAATGGGCGGTAGGCGTGTACGGTGGGAGGTCTATATAA
GCAGAGCTGGTTTAGTGAACCGTCAGATCCGCTAGAGATCCGCGGCCGCTAATACGACTCACTATAGGGA
GAGCCGCCACCATGAAACGGACAGCCGACGGAAGCGAGTTCGAGTCACCAAAGAAGAAGCGGAAAGTCTC
TGAGGTGGAGTTTTCCCACGAGTACTGGATGAGACATGCCCTGACCCTGGCCAAGAGGGCACGCGATGAG
AGGGAGGTGCCTGTGGGAGCCGTGCTGGTGCTGAACAATAGAGTGATCGGCGAGGGCTGGAACAGAAGAA
TCGGCCTGCACGACCCAACAGCCCATGCCGAAATTATGGCCCTGAGACAGGGCGGCCTGGTCATGCAGAA
CTACAGACTGATTGACGCCACCCTGTACGTGACATTCGAGCCTTGCGTGATGTGCGCCGGCGCCATGATC
CACTCTAGGATCGGCCGCGTGGTGTTTGGCGTGAGGAACGCAAAAACCGGCGCCGCAGGCTCCCTGATGG
ACGTGCTGCACTACCCCGGCATGAATCACCGCGTCGAAATTACCGAGGGAATCCTGGCAGATGAATGTGC
CGCCCTGCTGTGCTATTTCTTTCGGATGCCTAGACAGGTGTTCAATGCTCAGAAGAAGGCCCAGAGCTCC
ACCGACTCCGGAGGATCTAGCGGAGGCTCCTCTGGCTCTGAGACACCTGGCACAAGCGAGAGCGCAACAC
CTGAAAGCAGCGGGGGCAGCAGCGGGGGGTCAGACAAGAAGTACAGCATCGGCCTGGCCATCGGCACCAA
CTCTGTGGGCTGGGCCGTGATCACCGACGAGTACAAGGTGCCCAGCAAGAAATTCAAGGTGCTGGGCAAC
ACCGACCGGCACAGCATCAAGAAGAACCTGATCGGAGCCCTGCTGTTCGACAGCGGCGAAACAGCCGAGG
CCACCCGGCTGAAGAGAACCGCCAGAAGAAGATACACCAGACGGAAGAACCGGATCTGCTATCTGCAAGA
GATCTTCAGCAACGAGATGGCCAAGGTGGACGACAGCTTCTTCCACAGACTGGAAGAGTCCTTCCTGGTG
GAAGAGGATAAGAAGCACGAGCGGCACCCCATCTTCGGCAACATCGTGGACGAGGTGGCCTACCACGAGA
AGTACCCCACCATCTACCACCTGAGAAAGAAACTGGTGGACAGCACCGACAAGGCCGACCTGCGGCTGAT
CTATCTGGCCCTGGCCCACATGATCAAGTTCCGGGGCCACTTCCTGATCGAGGGCGACCTGAACCCCGAC
AACAGCGACGTGGACAAGCTGTTCATCCAGCTGGTGCAGACCTACAACCAGCTGTTCGAGGAAAACCCCA
TCAACGCCAGCGGCGTGGACGCCAAGGCCATCCTGTCTGCCAGACTGAGCAAGAGCAGACGGCTGGAAAA
TCTGATCGCCCAGCTGCCCGGCGAGAAGAAGAATGGCCTGTTCGGAAACCTGATTGCCCTGAGCCTGGGC
CTGACCCCCAACTTCAAGAGCAACTTCGACCTGGCCGAGGATGCCAAACTGCAGCTGAGCAAGGACACCT
ACGACGACGACCTGGACAACCTGCTGGCCCAGATCGGCGACCAGTACGCCGACCTGTTTCTGGCCGCCAA
GAACCTGTCCGACGCCATCCTGCTGAGCGACATCCTGAGAGTGAACACCGAGATCACCAAGGCCCCCCTG
AGCGCCTCTATGATCAAGAGATACGACGAGCACCACCAGGACCTGACCCTGCTGAAAGCTCTCGTGCGGC
AGCAGCTGCCTGAGAAGTACAAAGAGATTTTCTTCGACCAGAGCAAGAACGGCTACGCCGGCTACATTGA
CGGCGGAGCCAGCCAGGAAGAGTTCTACAAGTTCATCAAGCCCATCCTGGAAAAGATGGACGGCACCGAG
GAACTGCTCGTGAAGCTGAACAGAGAGGACCTGCTGCGGAAGCAGCGGACCTTCGACAACGGCAGCATCC
CCCACCAGATCCACCTGGGAGAGCTGCACGCCATTCTGCGGCGGCAGGAAGATTTTTACCCATTCCTGAA
GGACAACCGGGAAAAGATCGAGAAGATCCTGACCTTCCGCATCCCCTACTACGTGGGCCCTCTGGCCAGG
GGAAACAGCAGATTCGCCTGGATGACCAGAAAGAGCGAGGAAACCATCACCCCCTGGAACTTCGAGGAAG
TGGTGGACAAGGGCGCTTCCGCCCAGAGCTTCATCGAGCGGATGACCAACTTCGATAAGAACCTGCCCAA
CGAGAAGGTGCTGCCCAAGCACAGCCTGCTGTACGAGTACTTCACCGTGTATAACGAGCTGACCAAAGTG
AAATACGTGACCGAGGGAATGAGAAAGCCCGCCTTCCTGAGCGGCGAGCAGAAAAAGGCCATCGTGGACC
TGCTGTTCAAGACCAACCGGAAAGTGACCGTGAAGCAGCTGAAAGAGGACTACTTCAAGAAAATCGAGTG
CTTCGACTCCGTGGAAATCTCCGGCGTGGAAGATCGGTTCAACGCCTCCCTGGGCACATACCACGATCTG
CTGAAAATTATCAAGGACAAGGACTTCCTGGACAATGAGGAAAACGAGGACATTCTGGAAGATATCGTGC
TGACCCTGACACTGTTTGAGGACAGAGAGATGATCGAGGAACGGCTGAAAACCTATGCCCACCTGTTCGA
CGACAAAGTGATGAAGCAGCTGAAGCGGCGGAGATACACCGGCTGGGGCAGGCTGAGCCGGAAGCTGATC
AACGGCATCCGGGACAAGCAGTCCGGCAAGACAATCCTGGATTTCCTGAAGTCCGACGGCTTCGCCAACA
GAAACTTCATGCAGCTGATCCACGACGACAGCCTGACCTTTAAAGAGGACATCCAGAAAGCCCAGGTGTC
CGGCCAGGGCGATAGCCTGCACGAGCACATTGCCAATCTGGCCGGCAGCCCCGCCATTAAGAAGGGCATC
CTGCAGACAGTGAAGGTGGTGGACGAGCTCGTGAAAGTGATGGGCCGGCACAAGCCCGAGAACATCGTGA
TCGAAATGGCCAGAGAGAACCAGACCACCCAGAAGGGACAGAAGAACAGCCGCGAGAGAATGAAGCGGAT
CGAAGAGGGCATCAAAGAGCTGGGCAGCCAGATCCTGAAAGAACACCCCGTGGAAAACACCCAGCTGCAG
AACGAGAAGCTGTACCTGTACTACCTGCAGAATGGGCGGGATATGTACGTGGACCAGGAACTGGACATCA
ACCGGCTGTCCGACTACGATGTGGACCATATCGTGCCTCAGAGCTTTCTGAAGGACGACTCCATCGACAA
CAAGGTGCTGACCAGAAGCGACAAGAACCGGGGCAAGAGCGACAACGTGCCCTCCGAAGAGGTCGTGAAG
AAGATGAAGAACTACTGGCGGCAGCTGCTGAACGCCAAGCTGATTACCCAGAGAAAGTTCGACAATCTGA
CCAAGGCCGAGAGAGGCGGCCTGAGCGAACTGGATAAGGCCGGCTTCATCAAGAGACAGCTGGTGGAAAC
CCGGCAGATCACAAAGCACGTGGCACAGATCCTGGACTCCCGGATGAACACTAAGTACGACGAGAATGAC
AAGCTGATCCGGGAAGTGAAAGTGATCACCCTGAAGTCCAAGCTGGTGTCCGATTTCCGGAAGGATTTCC
AGTTTTACAAAGTGCGCGAGATCAACAACTACCACCACGCCCACGACGCCTACCTGAACGCCGTCGTGGG
AACCGCCCTGATCAAAAAGTACCCTAAGCTGGAAAGCGAGTTCGTGTACGGCGACTACAAGGTGTACGAC
GTGCGGAAGATGATCGCCAAGAGCGAGCAGGAAATCGGCAAGGCTACCGCCAAGTACTTCTTCTACAGCA
ACATCATGAACTTTTTCAAGACCGAGATTACCCTGGCCAACGGCGAGATCCGGAAGCGGCCTCTGATCGA
GACAAACGGCGAAACCGGGGAGATCGTGTGGGATAAGGGCCGGGATTTTGCCACCGTGCGGAAAGTGCTG
AGCATGCCCCAAGTGAATATCGTGAAAAAGACCGAGGTGCAGACAGGCGGCTTCAGCAAAGAGTCTATCC
TGCCCAAGAGGAACAGCGATAAGCTGATCGCCAGAAAGAAGGACTGGGACCCTAAGAAGTACGGCGGCTT
CGACAGCCCCACCGTGGCCTATTCTGTGCTGGTGGTGGCCAAAGTGGAAAAGGGCAAGTCCAAGAAACTG
AAGAGTGTGAAAGAGCTGCTGGGGATCACCATCATGGAAAGAAGCAGCTTCGAGAAGAATCCCATCGACT
TTCTGGAAGCCAAGGGCTACAAAGAAGTGAAAAAGGACCTGATCATCAAGCTGCCTAAGTACTCCCTGTT
CGAGCTGGAAAACGGCCGGAAGAGAATGCTGGCCTCTGCCGGCGAACTGCAGAAGGGAAACGAACTGGCC
CTGCCCTCCAAATATGTGAACTTCCTGTACCTGGCCAGCCACTATGAGAAGCTGAAGGGCTCCCCCGAGG
ATAATGAGCAGAAACAGCTGTTTGTGGAACAGCACAAGCACTACCTGGACGAGATCATCGAGCAGATCAG
CGAGTTCTCCAAGAGAGTGATCCTGGCCGACGCTAATCTGGACAAAGTGCTGTCCGCCTACAACAAGCAC
CGGGATAAGCCCATCAGAGAGCAGGCCGAGAATATCATCCACCTGTTTACCCTGACCAATCTGGGAGCCC
CTGCCGCCTTCAAGTACTTTGACACCACCATCGACCGGAAGAGGTACACCAGCACCAAAGAGGTGCTGGA
CGCCACCCTGATCCACCAGAGCATCACCGGCCTGTACGAGACACGGATCGACCTGTCTCAGCTGGGAGGT
GACTCTGGCGGCTCAAAAAGAACCGCCGACGGCAGCGAATTCGAGCCCAAGAAGAAGAGGAAAGTCGGAA
GCGGAGCTACTAACTTCAGCCTGCTGAAGCAGGCTGGAGACGTGGAGGAGAACCCTGGACCTATGGTGAG
CAAGGGCGAGGAGCTGTTCACCGGGGTGGTGCCCATCCTGGTCGAGCTGGACGGCGACGTAAACGGCCAC
AAGTTCAGCGTGTCCGGCGAGGGCGAGGGCGATGCCACCTACGGCAAGCTGACCCTGAAGTTCATCTGCA
CCACCGGCAAGCTGCCCGTGCCCTGGCCCACCCTCGTGACCACCCTGACCTATGGAGTGCAGTGCTTCAG
CCGCTACCCCGACCACATGAAGCAGCACGACTTCTTCAAGTCCGCCATGCCCGAAGGCTACGTCCAGGAG
CGCACCATCTTCTTCAAGGACGACGGCAACTACAAGACCCGCGCCGAGGTGAAGTTCGAGGGCGACACCC
TGGTGAACCGCATCGAGCTGAAGGGCATCGACTTCAAGGAGGACGGCAACATCCTGGGGCACAAGCTGGA
GTACAACTACAACAGCCACAACGTCTATATCATGGCCGACAAGCAGAAGAACGGCATCAAGGTGAACTTC
AAGATCCGCCACAACATCGAGGACGGCAGCGTGCAGCTCGCCGACCACTACCAGCAGAACACCCCCATCG
GCGACGGCCCCGTGCTGCTGCCCGACAACCACTACCTGAGCACCCAGTCCGCCCTGAGCAAAGACCCCAA
CGAGAAGCGCGATCACATGGTCCTGCTGGAGTTCGTGACCGCCGCCGGGATCACTCTCGGCATGGACGAG
CTGTACAAGTCTGGTGGTTCTCCCAAGAAGAAGAGGAAAGTCTAACCGGTCATCATCACCATCACCATTG
AGTTTAAACCCGCTGATCAGCCTCGACTGTGCCTTCTAGTTGCCAGCCATCTGTTGTTTGCCCCTCCCCC
GTGCCTTCCTTGACCCTGGAAGGTGCCACTCCCACTGTCCTTTCCTAATAAAATGAGGAAATTGCATCGC
ATTGTCTGAGTAGGTGTCATTCTATTCTGGGGGGTGGGGTGGGGCAGGACAGCAAGGGGGAGGATTGGGA
AGACAATAGCAGGCATGCTGGGGATGCGGTGGGCTCTATGGCTTCTGAGGCGGAAAGAACCAGCTGGGGC
TCGATACCGTCGACCTCTAGCTAGAGCTTGGCGTAATCATGGTCATAGCTGTTTCCTGTGTGAAATTGTT
ATCCGCTCACAATTCCACACAACATACGAGCCGGAAGCATAAAGTGTAAAGCCTAGGGTGCCTAATGAGT
GAGCTAACTCACATTAATTGCGTTGCGCTCACTGCCCGCTTTCCAGTCGGGAAACCTGTCGTGCCAGCTG
CATTAATGAATCGGCCAACGCGCGGGGAGAGGCGGTTTGCGTATTGGGCGCTCTTCCGCTTCCTCGCTCA
CTGACTCGCTGCGCTCGGTCGTTCGGCTGCGGCGAGCGGTATCAGCTCACTCAAAGGCGGTAATACGGTT
ATCCACAGAATCAGGGGATAACGCAGGAAAGAACATGTGAGCAAAAGGCCAGCAAAAGGCCAGGAACCGT
AAAAAGGCCGCGTTGCTGGCGTTTTTCCATAGGCTCCGCCCCCCTGACGAGCATCACAAAAATCGACGCT
CAAGTCAGAGGTGGCGAAACCCGACAGGACTATAAAGATACCAGGCGTTTCCCCCTGGAAGCTCCCTCGT
GCGCTCTCCTGTTCCGACCCTGCCGCTTACCGGATACCTGTCCGCCTTTCTCCCTTCGGGAAGCGTGGCG
CTTTCTCATAGCTCACGCTGTAGGTATCTCAGTTCGGTGTAGGTCGTTCGCTCCAAGCTGGGCTGTGTGC
ACGAACCCCCCGTTCAGCCCGACCGCTGCGCCTTATCCGGTAACTATCGTCTTGAGTCCAACCCGGTAAG
ACACGACTTATCGCCACTGGCAGCAGCCACTGGTAACAGGATTAGCAGAGCGAGGTATGTAGGCGGTGCT
ACAGAGTTCTTGAAGTGGTGGCCTAACTACGGCTACACTAGAAGAACAGTATTTGGTATCTGCGCTCTGC
TGAAGCCAGTTACCTTCGGAAAAAGAGTTGGTAGCTCTTGATCCGGCAAACAAACCACCGCTGGTAGCGG
TGGTTTTTTTGTTTGCAAGCAGCAGATTACGCGCAGAAAAAAAGGATCTCAAGAAGATCCTTTGATCTTT
TCTACGGGGTCTGACACTCAGTGGAACGAAAACTCACGTTAAGGGATTTTGGTCATGAGATTATCAAAAA
GGATCTTCACCTAGATCCTTTTAAATTAAAAATGAAGTTTTAAATCAATCTAAAGTATATATGAGTAAAC
TTGGTCTGACAGTTACCAATGCTTAATCAGTGAGGCACCTATCTCAGCGATCTGTCTATTTCGTTCATCC
ATAGTTGCCTGACTCCCCGTCGTGTAGATAACTACGATACGGGAGGGCTTACCATCTGGCCCCAGTGCTG
CAATGATACCGCGAGACCCACGCTCACCGGCTCCAGATTTATCAGCAATAAACCAGCCAGCCGGAAGGGC
CGAGCGCAGAAGTGGTCCTGCAACTTTATCCGCCTCCATCCAGTCTATTAATTGTTGCCGGGAAGCTAGA
GTAAGTAGTTCGCCAGTTAATAGTTTGCGCAACGTTGTTGCCATTGCTACAGGCATCGTGGTGTCACGCT
CGTCGTTTGGTATGGCTTCATTCAGCTCCGGTTCCCAACGATCAAGGCGAGTTACATGATCCCCCATGTT
GTGCAAAAAAGCGGTTAGCTCCTTCGGTCCTCCGATCGTTGTCAGAAGTAAGTTGGCCGCAGTGTTATCA
CTCATGGTTATGGCAGCACTGCATAATTCTCTTACTGTCATGCCATCCGTAAGATGCTTTTCTGTGACTG
GTGAGTACTCAACCAAGTCATTCTGAGAATAGTGTATGCGGCGACCGAGTTGCTCTTGCCCGGCGTCAAT
ACGGGATAATACCGCGCCACATAGCAGAACTTTAAAAGTGCTCATCATTGGAAAACGTTCTTCGGGGCGA
AAACTCTCAAGGATCTTACCGCTGTTGAGATCCAGTTCGATGTAACCCACTCGTGCACCCAACTGATCTT
CAGCATCTTTTACTTTCACCAGCGTTTCTGGGTGAGCAAAAACAGGAAGGCAAAATGCCGCAAAAAAGGG
AATAAGGGCGACACGGAAATGTTGAATACTCATACTCTTCCTTTTTCAATATTATTGAAGCATTTATCAG
GGTTATTGTCTCATGAGCGGATACATATTTGAATGTATTTAGAAAAATAAACAAATAGGGGTTCCGCGCA
CATTTCCCCGAAAAGTGCCACCTGACGTCGACGGATCGGGAGATCGATCTCCCGATCCCCTAGGGTCGAC
TCTCAGTACAATCTGCTCTGATGCCGCATAGTTAAGCCAGTATCTGCTCCCTGCTTGTGTGTTGGAGGTC
GCTGAGTAGTGCGCGAGCAAAATTTAAGCTACAACAAGGCAAGGCTTGACCGACAATTGCATGAAGAATC
TGC
